Addgene plasmid #144082: TFORF1147
Purpose: Lentiviral vector for overexpressing transcription factor ORFs with unique 24-bp barcodes. Barcodes facilitate identification of transcription factors in pooled screens.
Depositing lab: Feng Zhang. Depositing organization: Broad Institute. Publication: A transcription factor atlas of directed differentiation. Joung J, Ma S, Tay T, Geiger-Schuller KR, Kirchgatterer PC, Verdine VK, Guo B, Arias-Garcia MA, Allen WE, Singh A, Kuksenko O, Abudayyeh OO, Gootenberg JS, Fu Z, Macrae RK, Buenrostro JD, Regev A, Zhang F. Cell. 2023 Jan 5;186(1):209-229.e26. doi: 10.1016/j.cell.2022.11.026. PubMed 36608654.
Backbone
  Vector backbone: pLX_TRC317
  Backbone manufacturer: Broad Institute Genetic Perturbation Platform
  Backbone size w/o insert (bp): 8264
  Vector type: Mammalian Expression, Lentiviral
  Selectable markers: Puromycin
Growth in bacteria
  Bacterial resistance: Ampicillin, 100 μg/mL
  Growth temperature: 37°C
  Growth strain: NEB Stable
  Copy number: High Copy
Gene/Insert
  Gene/Insert name: HOXA3
  Species: H. sapiens (human)
  Insert size (bp): 1433
  Entrez Gene: HOXA3 (a.k.a. HOX1, HOX1E)
  Promoter: EF1a
  Cloning method: Unknown
  Sequencing primers: 5′ GGGTGGAGACTGAAGTTAGGCCAG; 3′ CACATAGCGTAAAAGGAGCAACATAG
Terms and licenses: Academic/Nonprofit Terms; Industry Terms: Not Available to Industry
Depositor comments: XM_011515343,XM_006715715,XM_005249730,NM_030661,NM_153631,XM_005249731,XM_005249732,ENST00000396352,ENST00000612286,ENST00000317201 . The transcription factor ORF portion of this plasmid was synthesized by Genewiz. Please test multiple small colonies in case of plasmid recombination. To make this collection available in a timely manner, a portion of this collection was not fully sequenced by Addgene. If an Addgene verified full plasmid sequence is not available, please contact us prior to placing an order to request the full sequence.
How to cite: TFORF1147 was a gift from Feng Zhang (Addgene plasmid # 144082 ; http://n2t.net/addgene:144082 ; RRID:Addgene_144082)
