[The description below was written by a language model from this plasmid's Addgene catalogue record and pLannotate feature annotations shown in this document.]
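Description:
TFORF1147 is a lentiviral mammalian expression plasmid built on the pLX_TRC317 backbone and carrying the human homeobox transcription factor HOXA3 as its open reading frame. It belongs to a barcoded transcription factor ORF collection in which each clone carries a unique 24-bp barcode, so that the factor delivered to a cell can be identified in pooled overexpression screens. The sequenced plasmid is about 9.7 kb. It is propagated in E. coli through a high-copy ColE1/pUC-type origin with ampicillin selection (AmpR), and it also contains an f1 origin and lac/T7/T3 remnants from the cloning backbone. The depositor notes that the plasmid can recombine, as is common for LTR-containing vectors.

The viral portion has a third-generation, self-inactivating layout. An RSV promoter drives a truncated HIV-1 5' LTR, followed by the Ψ packaging signal with a gag fragment, the RRE for Rev-dependent nuclear export, and a cPPT/CTS element, and the genome ends in a ΔU3 3' LTR with a downstream SV40 polyadenylation signal. Two cassettes lie between the LTRs. An SV40 early promoter drives puromycin N-acetyltransferase for selecting transduced cells, and the strong constitutive EF-1α promoter drives the HOXA3 coding sequence, followed by a WPRE to enhance transcript stability and expression. The barcode itself is not annotated in the feature table. A short region between the ORF and the WPRE, partly flagged as a U6 promoter fragment, may correspond to it or to flanking primer sites, but the record does not confirm this. No epitope tag or fluorescent reporter is annotated. The construct is intended for packaging into lentivirus and stable HOXA3 overexpression, for example in directed differentiation screens.
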