Features (pLannotate 1.2.2; 31 found; start..end, strand, type, name):
      5..231     +  promoter       RSV promoter: Rous sarcoma virus enhancer/promoter
    232..412     +  LTR            5' LTR (truncated): truncated 5' long terminal repeat (LTR) from HIV-1
    459..584     +  misc_feature   HIV-1 Ψ: packaging signal of human immunodeficiency virus type 1
    568..931     +  CDS            HIV-1 gag (fragment): gag protein from human immunodeficiency virus 1; gag
   1077..1310    +  misc_feature   RRE: The Rev response element (RRE) of HIV-1 allows for Rev-dependent mRNA export from the nucleus to the cytoplasm.
   1687..1713    +  CDS            Rev (fragment): human immunodeficiency virus 1 (HIV-1) Rev protein; rev; enhances nuclear export of unspliced and incompletely spliced viral mRNAs
   1720..1743    +  promoter       SV40 promoter (fragment): SV40 early promoter
   1744..1815    +  promoter       SV40 promoter (fragment): SV40 enhancer and early promoter
   1839..1974    +  rep_origin     SV40 ori: SV40 origin of replication
   2020..2616    +  CDS            PuroR (fragment): puromycin N-acetyltransferase; pac from Streptomyces; confers resistance to puromycin
   2665..2782    +  misc_feature   cPPT/CTS: central polypurine tract and central termination sequence of HIV-1
   2847..2913    +  CDS            small t antigen (fragment): SV40 (simian virus 40) small t antigen
   2920..4098    +  promoter       EF-1α promoter: strong constitutive promoter for human elongation factor EF-1α
   4115..5443    +  CDS            HOXA3: HXA3_HUMAN - Also known as HOX1E. Experimental evidence at protein level: Swiss-Prot protein existence level 1. Sequence-specific transcription factor which is part of a developmental regulatory system that provides cells with specific positional identities on the anterior-posterior axis. From Homo sapiens (Human).
   5459..5512    +  promoter       U6 promoter (fragment): RNA polymerase III promoter for human U6 snRNA
   5554..6142    +  misc_feature   WPRE: woodchuck hepatitis virus posttranscriptional regulatory element
   6193..6212    +  misc_feature   cPPT/CTS (fragment): central polypurine tract and central termination sequence of HIV-1
   6214..6447    +  LTR            3' LTR (ΔU3): self-inactivating 3' long terminal repeat (LTR) from HIV-1
   6525..6646    +  polyA_signal   SV40 poly(A) signal: SV40 polyadenylation signal
   6686..6821    +  rep_origin     SV40 ori: SV40 origin of replication
   6842..6860    -  promoter       T7 promoter: promoter for bacteriophage T7 RNA polymerase
   6868..7023    +  CDS            lacZα (fragment): LacZα fragment of β-galactosidase; lacZ fragment
   7028..7456    +  rep_origin     f1 ori (sequence partly withheld): f1 bacteriophage origin of replication; arrow indicates direction of (+) strand synthesis
   7509..7613    +  promoter       AmpR promoter: bla
   7614..8474    +  CDS            AmpR: β-lactamase; bla; confers resistance to ampicillin, carbenicillin, and related antibiotics
   8645..9233    +  rep_origin     ori: high-copy-number ColE1/pMB1/pBR322/pUC origin of replication
   9416..9508    +  CDS            lacI (fragment): lac repressor; lacI; The lac repressor binds to the lac operator to inhibit transcription in E. coli. This inhibition can be relieved by adding lactose or isopropyl-β-D-thiogalactopyranoside (IPTG).
   9521..9542    +  protein_bind   CAP binding site: CAP binding activates transcription in the presence of cAMP. E. coli catabolite activator protein
   9557..9587    +  promoter       lac promoter: promoter for the E. coli lac operon
   9595..9611    +  protein_bind   lac operator: The lac repressor binds to the lac operator to inhibit transcription in E. coli. This inhibition can be relieved by adding lactose or isopropyl-β-D-thiogalactopyranoside (IPTG). lac repressor encoded by lacI
   9656..9674    +  promoter       T3 promoter: promoter for bacteriophage T3 RNA polymerase
>Addgene plasmid #144082 | TFORF1147 | addgene full sequence | sequence record 391501 | Addgene NGS Result
TTAATGTAGTCTTATGCAATACTCTTGTAGTCTTGCAACATGGTAACGATGAGTTAGCAACATGCCTTAC
AAGGAGAGAAAAAGCACCGTGCATGCCGATTGGTGGAAGTAAGGTGGTACGATCGTGCCTTATTAGGAAG
GCAACAGACGGGTCTGACATGGATTGGACGAACCACTGAATTGCCGCATTGCAGAGATATTGTATTTAAG
TGCCTAGCTCGATACATAAACGGGTCTCTCTGGTTAGACCAGATCTGAGCCTGGGAGCTCTCTGGCTAAC
TAGGGAACCCACTGCTTAAGCCTCAATAAAGCTTGCCTTGAGTGCTTCAAGTAGTGTGTGCCCGTCTGTT
GTGTGACTCTGGTAACTAGAGATCCCTCAGACCCTTTTAGTCAGTGTGGAAAATCTCTAGCAGTGGCGCC
CGAACAGGGACTTGAAAGCGAAAGGGAAACCAGAGGAGCTCTCTCGACGCAGGACTCGGCTTGCTGAAGC
GCGCACGGCAAGAGGCGAGGGGCGGCGACTGGTGAGTACGCCAAAAATTTTGACTAGCGGAGGCTAGAAG
GAGAGAGATGGGTGCGAGAGCGTCAGTATTAAGCGGGGGAGAATTAGATCGCGATGGGAAAAAATTCGGT
TAAGGCCAGGGGGAAAGAAAAAATATAAATTAAAACATATAGTATGGGCAAGCAGGGAGCTAGAACGATT
CGCAGTTAATCCTGGCCTGTTAGAAACATCAGAAGGCTGTAGACAAATACTGGGACAGCTACAACCATCC
CTTCAGACAGGATCAGAAGAACTTAGATCATTATATAATACAGTAGCAACCCTCTATTGTGTGCATCAAA
GGATAGAGATAAAAGACACCAAGGAAGCTTTAGACAAGATAGAGGAAGAGCAAAACAAAAGTAAGACCAC
CGCACAGCAAGCGGCCGCTGATCTTCAGACCTGGAGGAGGAGATATGAGGGACAATTGGAGAAGTGAATT
ATATAAATATAAAGTAGTAAAAATTGAACCATTAGGAGTAGCACCCACCAAGGCAAAGAGAAGAGTGGTG
CAGAGAGAAAAAAGAGCAGTGGGAATAGGAGCTTTGTTCCTTGGGTTCTTGGGAGCAGCAGGAAGCACTA
TGGGCGCAGCGTCAATGACGCTGACGGTACAGGCCAGACAATTATTGTCTGGTATAGTGCAGCAGCAGAA
CAATTTGCTGAGGGCTATTGAGGCGCAACAGCATCTGTTGCAACTCACAGTCTGGGGCATCAAGCAGCTC
CAGGCAAGAATCCTGGCTGTGGAAAGATACCTAAAGGATCAACAGCTCCTGGGGATTTGGGGTTGCTCTG
GAAAACTCATTTGCACCACTGCTGTGCCTTGGAATGCTAGTTGGAGTAATAAATCTCTGGAACAGATTTG
GAATCACACGACCTGGATGGAGTGGGACAGAGAAATTAACAATTACACAAGCTTAATACACTCCTTAATT
GAAGAATCGCAAAACCAGCAAGAAAAGAATGAACAAGAATTATTGGAATTAGATAAATGGGCAAGTTTGT
GGAATTGGTTTAACATAACAAATTGGCTGTGGTATATAAAATTATTCATAATGATAGTAGGAGGCTTGGT
AGGTTTAAGAATAGTTTTTGCTGTACTTTCTATAGTGAATAGAGTTAGGCAGGGATATTCACCATTATCG
TTTCAGACCCACCTCCCAACCCCGAGGGGACCCATGCATTGCATCTCAATTAGTCAGCAACCAGGTGTGG
AAAGTCCCCAGGCTCCCCAGCAGGCAGAAGTATGCAAAGCATGCGTCTCAATTAGTCAGCAACCATAGTC
CCGCCCCTAACTCCGCCCATCCCGCCCCTAACTCCGCCCAGTTCCGCCCATTCTCCGCCCCATGGCTGAC
TAATTTTTTTTATTTATGCAGAGGCCGAGGCCGCCTCGGCCTCTGAGCTATTCCAGAAGTAGTGAGGAGG
CTTTTTTGGAGGCCTAGGCTTTTGCAAAAAGCTTTCTAGAGGTACCACCGGAGCTTACCATGACCGAGTA
CAAGCCCACGGTGCGCCTCGCCACCCGCGACGACGTCCCCAGGGCCGTACGCACCCTCGCCGCCGCGTTC
GCCGACTACCCCGCCACGCGCCACACCGTCGATCCGGACCGCCACATCGAGCGGGTCACCGAGCTGCAAG
AACTCTTCCTCACGCGCGTCGGGCTCGACATCGGCAAGGTGTGGGTCGCGGACGACGGCGCCGCCGTGGC
GGTCTGGACCACGCCGGAGAGCGTCGAAGCGGGGGCGGTGTTCGCCGAGATCGGCCCGCGCATGGCCGAG
TTGAGCGGTTCCCGGCTGGCCGCGCAGCAACAGATGGAAGGCCTCCTGGCGCCGCACCGGCCCAAGGAGC
CCGCGTGGTTCCTGGCCACCGTCGGCGTCTCGCCCGACCACCAGGGCAAGGGTCTGGGCAGCGCCGTCGT
GCTCCCCGGAGTGGAGGCGGCCGAGCGCGCCGGGGTGCCCGCCTTCCTGGAGACCTCCGCGCCCCGCAAC
CTCCCCTTCTACGAGCGGCTCGGCTTCACCGTCACCGCCGACGTCGAGGTGCCCGAAGGACCGCGCACCT
GGTGCATGACCCGCAAGCCCGGTGCCAGTTAACGAATTCTAGATCTTGAGACAAATGGCAGTATTCATCC
ACAATTTTAAAAGAAAAGGGGGGATTGGGGGGTACAGTGCAGGGGAAAGAATAGTAGACATAATAGCAAC
AGACATACAAACTAAAGAATTACAAAAACAAATTACAAAAATTCAAAATTTTCGGGTTTATTACAGGGAC
AGCAGAGATCCACTTTGGCGCCGGCTCGAGGCCTGCAGGTGCAAAGATGGATAAAGTTTTAAACAGAGAG
GAATCTTTGCAGCTAATGGACCTTCTAGGTCTTGAAAGGAGTGGGAATTGGCTCCGGTGCCCGTCAGTGG
GCAGAGCGCACATCGCCCACAGTCCCCGAGAAGTTGGGGGGAGGGGTCGGCAATTGAACCGGTGCCTAGA
GAAGGTGGCGCGGGGTAAACTGGGAAAGTGATGTCGTGTACTGGCTCCGCCTTTTTCCCGAGGGTGGGGG
AGAACCGTATATAAGTGCAGTAGTCGCCGTGAACGTTCTTTTTCGCAACGGGTTTGCCGCCAGAACACAG
GTAAGTGCCGTGTGTGGTTCCCGCGGGCCTGGCCTCTTTACGGGTTATGGCCCTTGCGTGCCTTGAATTA
CTTCCACCTGGCTGCAGTACGTGATTCTTGATCCCGAGCTTCGGGTTGGAAGTGGGTGGGAGAGTTCGAG
GCCTTGCGCTTAAGGAGCCCCTTCGCCTCGTGCTTGAGTTGAGGCCTGGCCTGGGCGCTGGGGCCGCCGC
GTGCGAATCTGGTGGCACCTTCGCGCCTGTCTCGCTGCTTTCGATAAGTCTCTAGCCATTTAAAATTTTT
GATGACCTGCTGCGACGCTTTTTTTCTGGCAAGATAGTCTTGTAAATGCGGGCCAAGATCTGCACACTGG
TATTTCGGTTTTTGGGGCCGCGGGCGGCGACGGGGCCCGTGCGTCCCAGCGCACATGTTCGGCGAGGCGG
GGCCTGCGAGCGCGGCCACCGAGAATCGGACGGGGGTAGTCTCAAGCTGGCCGGCCTGCTCTGGTGCCTG
GCCTCGCGCCGCCGTGTATCGCCCCGCCCTGGGCGGCAAGGCTGGCCCGGTCGGCACCAGTTGCGTGAGC
GGAAAGATGGCCGCTTCCCGGCCCTGCTGCAGGGAGCTCAAAATGGAGGACGCGGCGCTCGGGAGAGCGG
GCGGGTGAGTCACCCACACAAAGGAAAAGGGCCTTTCCGTCCTCAGCCGTCGCTTCATGTGACTCCACGG
AGTACCGGGCGCCGTCCAGGCACCTCGATTAGTTCTCGAGCTTTTGGAGTACGTCGTCTTTAGGTTGGGG
GGAGGGGTTTTATGCGATGGAGTTTCCCCACACTGAGTGGGTGGAGACTGAAGTTAGGCCAGCTTGGCAC
TTGATGTAATTCTCCTTGGAATTTGCCCTTTTTGAGTTTGGATCTTGGTTCATTCTCAAGCCTCAGACAG
TGGTTCAAAGTTTTTTTCTTCCATTTCAGGTGTCGTGAGGCTAGCACCGCCACCATGCAAAAAGCGACCT
ACTACGACAGCTCGGCGATCTACGGTGGCTACCCCTACCAGGCAGCCAACGGGTTCGCTTATAATGCCAA
TCAGCAGCCGTACCCGGCGTCCGCCGCTTTGGGCGCCGACGGCGAGTACCACCGACCCGCCTGCTCCCTC
CAGTCTCCCTCCAGCGCCGGGGGCCACCCCAAGGCACACGAACTGAGTGAGGCGTGCCTGCGCACCCTGA
GCGCCCCACCTAGCCAGCCTCCAAGCCTGGGAGAGCCGCCCCTGCACCCGCCGCCGCCCCAGGCCGCGCC
CCCTGCCCCACAGCCGCCTCAGCCCGCACCTCAGCCCCCTGCACCTACCCCTGCCGCGCCCCCGCCTCCC
TCTTCTGCCTCCCCTCCTCAGAATGCCAGCAACAACCCTACCCCTGCCAACGCGGCCAAGAGCCCCCTGC
TCAACTCACCCACAGTGGCCAAACAAATCTTCCCCTGGATGAAAGAGTCTCGACAAAACACAAAGCAGAA
AACCAGCAGCTCCAGCTCAGGCGAAAGCTGCGCTGGCGACAAGAGCCCGCCGGGGCAGGCTTCGTCCAAG
CGCGCGCGCACGGCCTACACGAGCGCGCAGCTGGTGGAGCTGGAGAAAGAGTTCCACTTCAACCGCTACC
TGTGCCGGCCGCGCCGGGTGGAGATGGCCAATCTGCTGAACCTCACTGAGCGCCAGATCAAGATCTGGTT
CCAGAATCGCCGCATGAAGTACAAAAAGGATCAGAAGGGCAAGGGCATGCTAACGTCATCGGGGGGCCAG
TCTCCAAGTCGCAGCCCCGTGCCCCCCGGAGCCGGTGGCTATCTGAACTCTATGCATTCGCTGGTCAACA
GCGTCCCGTATGAGCCCCAGTCGCCCCCGCCCTTCTCCAAGCCCCCCCAGGGTACCTACGGGCTGCCCCC
CGCCTCCTACCCTGCGTCCCTGCCCAGCTGCGCACCCCCGCCACCCCCACAGAAGCGCTACACGGCGGCA
GGGGCGGGCGCAGGGGGCACCCCCGACTATGACCCGCACGCTCATGGCCTGCAGGGCAACGGCAGCTATG
GGACCCCACACATACAGGGAAGCCCCGTCTTCGTGGGGGGCAGCTATGTGGAGCCCATGAGCAACTCCGG
GCCAGCCCTCTTTGGTCTAACTCACCTCCCCCACGCTGCCTCGGGCGCCATGGACTATGGGGGTGCCGGG
CCGCTGGGCAGCGGCCACCACCACGGGCCGGGGCCTGGGGAGCCGCACCCCACCTACACGGACCTTACCG
GCCACCATCCTTCTCAGGGAAGAATTCAGGAAGCACCCAAGCTCACCCACCTGTAGTAATGAACTAGTCC
GTAACTTGAAAGTATTTCGATTTCTTGGCTTTATATATCTTGTGGAAAGGACGATGGGAGTACACCGATA
TAGGGAGCACGCGTTAAGTCGACAATCAACCTCTGGATTACAAAATTTGTGAAAGATTGACTGGTATTCT
TAACTATGTTGCTCCTTTTACGCTATGTGGATACGCTGCTTTAATGCCTTTGTATCATGCTATTGCTTCC
CGTATGGCTTTCATTTTCTCCTCCTTGTATAAATCCTGGTTGCTGTCTCTTTATGAGGAGTTGTGGCCCG
TTGTCAGGCAACGTGGCGTGGTGTGCACTGTGTTTGCTGACGCAACCCCCACTGGTTGGGGCATTGCCAC
CACCTGTCAGCTCCTTTCCGGGACTTTCGCTTTCCCCCTCCCTATTGCCACGGCGGAACTCATCGCCGCC
TGCCTTGCCCGCTGCTGGACAGGGGCTCGGCTGTTGGGCACTGACAATTCCGTGGTGTTGTCGGGGAAAT
CATCGTCCTTTCCTTGGCTGCTCGCCTGTGTTGCCACCTGGATTCTGCGCGGGACGTCCTTCTGCTACGT
CCCTTCGGCCCTCAATCCAGCGGACCTTCCTTCCCGCGGCCTGCTGCCGGCTCTGCGGCCTCTTCCGCGT
CTTCGCCTTCGCCCTCAGACGAGTCGGATCTCCCTTTGGGCCGCCTCCCCGCGTCGACTTTAAGACCAAT
GACTTACAAGGCAGCTGTAGATCTTAGCCACTTTTTAAAAGAAAAGGGGGGACTGGAAGGGCTAATTCAC
TCCCAACGAAGACAAGATCTGCTTTTTGCTTGTACTGGGTCTCTCTGGTTAGACCAGATCTGAGCCTGGG
AGCTCTCTGGCTAACTAGGGAACCCACTGCTTAAGCCTCAATAAAGCTTGCCTTGAGTGCTTCAAGTAGT
GTGTGCCCGTCTGTTGTGTGACTCTGGTAACTAGAGATCCCTCAGACCCTTTTAGTCAGTGTGGAAAATC
TCTAGCAGTACGTATAGTAGTTCATGTCATCTTATTATTCAGTATTTATAACTTGCAAAGAAATGAATAT
CAGAGAGTGAGAGGAACTTGTTTATTGCAGCTTATAATGGTTACAAATAAAGCAATAGCATCACAAATTT
CACAAATAAAGCATTTTTTTCACTGCATTCTAGTTGTGGTTTGTCCAAACTCATCAATGTATCTTATCAT
GTCTGGCTCTAGCTATCCCGCCCCTAACTCCGCCCATCCCGCCCCTAACTCCGCCCAGTTCCGCCCATTC
TCCGCCCCATGGCTGACTAATTTTTTTTATTTATGCAGAGGCCGAGGCCGCCTCGGCCTCTGAGCTATTC
CAGAAGTAGTGAGGAGGCTTTTTTGGAGGCCTAGGGACGTACCCAATTCGCCCTATAGTGAGTCGTATTA
CGCGCGCTCACTGGCCGTCGTTTTACAACGTCGTGACTGGGAAAACCCTGGCGTTACCCAACTTAATCGC
CTTGCAGCACATCCCCCTTTCGCCAGCTGGCGTAATAGCGAAGAGGCCCGCACCGATCGCCCTTCCCAAC
AGTTGCGCAGCCTGAATGGCGAATGGG
[124 nt withheld, positions 7028-7151]
C
[91 nt withheld, positions 7153-7243]
A
[49 nt withheld, positions 7245-7293]
CCTTTGACGTTGGAGTCCACGTTCTTT
[37 nt withheld, positions 7321-7357]
ACCCTATCTCGGTCTATTCTTTTGATTTATAAGGGATTTTGCCGATTTCGGCCTATTGGTTAAAAAATGA
GCTGATTTAACAAAAATTTAACGCGAATTTTAACAAAATATTAACGCTTACAATTTAGGTGGCACTTTTC
GGGGAAATGTGCGCGGAACCCCTATTTGTTTATTTTTCTAAATACATTCAAATATGTATCCGCTCATGAG
ACAATAACCCTGATAAATGCTTCAATAATATTGAAAAAGGAAGAGTATGAGTATTCAACATTTCCGTGTC
GCCCTTATTCCCTTTTTTGCGGCATTTTGCCTTCCTGTTTTTGCTCACCCAGAAACGCTGGTGAAAGTAA
AAGATGCTGAAGATCAGTTGGGTGCACGAGTGGGTTACATCGAACTGGATCTCAACAGCGGTAAGATCCT
TGAGAGTTTTCGCCCCGAAGAACGTTTTCCAATGATGAGCACTTTTAAAGTTCTGCTATGTGGCGCGGTA
TTATCCCGTATTGACGCCGGGCAAGAGCAACTCGGTCGCCGCATACACTATTCTCAGAATGACTTGGTTG
AGTACTCACCAGTCACAGAAAAGCATCTTACGGATGGCATGACAGTAAGAGAATTATGCAGTGCTGCCAT
AACCATGAGTGATAACACTGCGGCCAACTTACTTCTGACAACGATCGGAGGACCGAAGGAGCTAACCGCT
TTTTTGCACAACATGGGGGATCATGTAACTCGCCTTGATCGTTGGGAACCGGAGCTGAATGAAGCCATAC
CAAACGACGAGCGTGACACCACGATGCCTGTAGCAATGGCAACAACGTTGCGCAAACTATTAACTGGCGA
ACTACTTACTCTAGCTTCCCGGCAACAATTAATAGACTGGATGGAGGCGGATAAAGTTGCAGGACCACTT
CTGCGCTCGGCCCTTCCGGCTGGCTGGTTTATTGCTGATAAATCTGGAGCCGGTGAGCGTGGGTCTCGCG
GTATCATTGCAGCACTGGGGCCAGATGGTAAGCCCTCCCGTATCGTAGTTATCTACACGACGGGGAGTCA
GGCAACTATGGATGAACGAAATAGACAGATCGCTGAGATAGGTGCCTCACTGATTAAGCATTGGTAACTG
TCAGACCAAGTTTACTCATATATACTTTAGATTGATTTAAAACTTCATTTTTAATTTAAAAGGATCTAGG
TGAAGATCCTTTTTGATAATCTCATGACCAAAATCCCTTAACGTGAGTTTTCGTTCCACTGAGCGTCAGA
CCCCGTAGAAAAGATCAAAGGATCTTCTTGAGATCCTTTTTTTCTGCGCGTAATCTGCTGCTTGCAAACA
AAAAAACCACCGCTACCAGCGGTGGTTTGTTTGCCGGATCAAGAGCTACCAACTCTTTTTCCGAAGGTAA
CTGGCTTCAGCAGAGCGCAGATACCAAATACTGTTCTTCTAGTGTAGCCGTAGTTAGGCCACCACTTCAA
GAACTCTGTAGCACCGCCTACATACCTCGCTCTGCTAATCCTGTTACCAGTGGCTGCTGCCAGTGGCGAT
AAGTCGTGTCTTACCGGGTTGGACTCAAGACGATAGTTACCGGATAAGGCGCAGCGGTCGGGCTGAACGG
GGGGTTCGTGCACACAGCCCAGCTTGGAGCGAACGACCTACACCGAACTGAGATACCTACAGCGTGAGCT
ATGAGAAAGCGCCACGCTTCCCGAAGGGAGAAAGGCGGACAGGTATCCGGTAAGCGGCAGGGTCGGAACA
GGAGAGCGCACGAGGGAGCTTCCAGGGGGAAACGCCTGGTATCTTTATAGTCCTGTCGGGTTTCGCCACC
TCTGACTTGAGCGTCGATTTTTGTGATGCTCGTCAGGGGGGCGGAGCCTATGGAAAAACGCCAGCAACGC
GGCCTTTTTACGGTTCCTGGCCTTTTGCTGGCCTTTTGCTCACATGTTCTTTCCTGCGTTATCCCCTGAT
TCTGTGGATAACCGTATTACCGCCTTTGAGTGAGCTGATACCGCTCGCCGCAGCCGAACGACCGAGCGCA
GCGAGTCAGTGAGCGAGGAAGCGGAAGAGCGCCCAATACGCAAACCGCCTCTCCCCGCGCGTTGGCCGAT
TCATTAATGCAGCTGGCACGACAGGTTTCCCGACTGGAAAGCGGGCAGTGAGCGCAACGCAATTAATGTG
AGTTAGCTCACTCATTAGGCACCCCAGGCTTTACACTTTATGCTTCCGGCTCGTATGTTGTGTGGAATTG
TGAGCGGATAACAATTTCACACAGGAAACAGCTATGACCATGATTACGCCAAGCGCGCAATTAACCCTCA
CTAAAGGGAACAAAAGCTGGAGCTGCAAGC
