>Addgene plasmid #144082 | TFORF1147 | depositor partial sequence | sequence record 284370 | Insert
ACCGCCACCATGCAAAAAGCGACCTACTACGACAGCTCGGCGATCTACGGTGGCTACCCCTACCAGGCAG
CCAACGGGTTCGCTTATAATGCCAATCAGCAGCCGTACCCGGCGTCCGCCGCTTTGGGCGCCGACGGCGA
GTACCACCGACCCGCCTGCTCCCTCCAGTCTCCCTCCAGCGCCGGGGGCCACCCCAAGGCACACGAACTG
AGTGAGGCGTGCCTGCGCACCCTGAGCGCCCCACCTAGCCAGCCTCCAAGCCTGGGAGAGCCGCCCCTGC
ACCCGCCGCCGCCCCAGGCCGCGCCCCCTGCCCCACAGCCGCCTCAGCCCGCACCTCAGCCCCCTGCACC
TACCCCTGCCGCGCCCCCGCCTCCCTCTTCTGCCTCCCCTCCTCAGAATGCCAGCAACAACCCTACCCCT
GCCAACGCGGCCAAGAGCCCCCTGCTCAACTCACCCACAGTGGCCAAACAAATCTTCCCCTGGATGAAAG
AGTCTCGACAAAACACAAAGCAGAAAACCAGCAGCTCCAGCTCAGGCGAAAGCTGCGCTGGCGACAAGAG
CCCGCCGGGGCAGGCTTCGTCCAAGCGCGCGCGCACGGCCTACACGAGCGCGCAGCTGGTGGAGCTGGAG
AAAGAGTTCCACTTCAACCGCTACCTGTGCCGGCCGCGCCGGGTGGAGATGGCCAATCTGCTGAACCTCA
CTGAGCGCCAGATCAAGATCTGGTTCCAGAATCGCCGCATGAAGTACAAAAAGGATCAGAAGGGCAAGGG
CATGCTAACGTCATCGGGGGGCCAGTCTCCAAGTCGCAGCCCCGTGCCCCCCGGAGCCGGTGGCTATCTG
AACTCTATGCATTCGCTGGTCAACAGCGTCCCGTATGAGCCCCAGTCGCCCCCGCCCTTCTCCAAGCCCC
CCCAGGGTACCTACGGGCTGCCCCCCGCCTCCTACCCTGCGTCCCTGCCCAGCTGCGCACCCCCGCCACC
CCCACAGAAGCGCTACACGGCGGCAGGGGCGGGCGCAGGGGGCACCCCCGACTATGACCCGCACGCTCAT
GGCCTGCAGGGCAACGGCAGCTATGGGACCCCACACATACAGGGAAGCCCCGTCTTCGTGGGGGGCAGCT
ATGTGGAGCCCATGAGCAACTCCGGGCCAGCCCTCTTTGGTCTAACTCACCTCCCCCACGCTGCCTCGGG
CGCCATGGACTATGGGGGTGCCGGGCCGCTGGGCAGCGGCCACCACCACGGGCCGGGGCCTGGGGAGCCG
CACCCCACCTACACGGACCTTACCGGCCACCATCCTTCTCAGGGAAGAATTCAGGAAGCACCCAAGCTCA
CCCACCTGTAGTAATGAACTAGTCCGTAACTTGAAAGTATTTCGATTTCTTGGCTTTATATATCTTGTGG
AAAGGACGATGGGAGTACACCGATATAGGGAGC
