>Addgene plasmid #144082 | TFORF1147 | depositor partial sequence | sequence record 284371 | Barcode
TGGGAGTACACCGATATAGGGAGC
